>Addgene plasmid #138255 | pcDNA3-FKBP-ICUE3-NLS | addgene full sequence | sequence record 307462 | Addgene NGS Result
GACGGATCGGGAGATCTCCCGATCCCCTATGGTGCACTCTCAGTACAATCTGCTCTGATGCCGCATAGTT
AAGCCAGTATCTGCTCCCTGCTTGTGTGTTGGAGGTCGCTGAGTAGTGCGCGAGCAAAATTTAAGCTACA
ACAAGGCAAGGCTTGACCGACAATTGCATGAAGAATCTGCTTAGGGTTAGGCGTTTTGCGCTGCTTCGCG
ATGTACGGGCCAGATATACGCGTTGACATTGATTATTGACTAGTTATTAATAGTAATCAATTACGGGGTC
ATTAGTTCATAGCCCATATATGGAGTTCCGCGTTACATAACTTACGGTAAATGGCCCGCCTGGCTGACCG
CCCAACGACCCCCGCCCATTGACGTCAATAATGACGTATGTTCCCATAGTAACGCCAATAGGGACTTTCC
ATTGACGTCAATGGGTGGAGTATTTACGGTAAACTGCCCACTTGGCAGTACATCAAGTGTATCATATGCC
AAGTACGCCCCCTATTGACGTCAATGACGGTAAATGGCCCGCCTGGCATTATGCCCAGTACATGACCTTA
TGGGACTTTCCTACTTGGCAGTACATCTACGTATTAGTCATCGCTATTACCATGGTGATGCGGTTTTGGC
AGTACATCAATGGGCGTGGATAGCGGTTTGACTCACGGGGATTTCCAAGTCTCCACCCCATTGACGTCAA
TGGGAGTTTGTTTTGGCACCAAAATCAACGGGACTTTCCAAAATGTCGTAACAACTCCGCCCCATTGACG
CAAATGGGCGGTAGGCGTGTACGGTGGGAGGTCTATATAAGCAGAGCTCTCTGGCTAACTAGAGAACCCA
CTGCTTACTGGCTTATCGAAATTAATACGACTCACTATAGGGAGACCCAAGCTTGCGGCCGCCACCATGG
GAGTGCAGGTGGAAACCATCTCCCCAGGAGACGGGCGCACCTTCCCCAAGCGCGGCCAGACCTGCGTGGT
GCACTACACCGGGATGCTTGAAGATGGAAAGAAATTTGATTCCTCCCGGGACAGAAACAAGCCCTTTAAG
TTTATGCTAGGCAAGCAGGAGGTGATCCGAGGCTGGGAAGAAGGGGTTGCCCAGATGAGTGTGGGTCAGA
GAGCCAAACTGACTATATCTCCAGATTATGCCTATGGTGCCACTGGGCACCCAGGCATCATCCCACCACA
TGCCACTCTCGTCTTCGATGTGGAGCTTCTAAAACTGGAAAGTGCTGGTGGTAGTGCTGGTGGTAGTGCT
GGTGGTAGTGCTGGTGGTAGTGCTGGTGGTGGGGATCCCATGGTGAGCAAGGGCGAGGAGCTGTTCACCG
GGGTGGTGCCCATCCTGGTCGAGCTGGACGGCGACGTAAACGGCCACAGGTTCAGCGTGTCCGGCGAGGG
CGAGGGCGATGCCACCTACGGCAAGCTGACCCTGAAGTTCATCTGCACCACCGGCAAGCTGCCCGTGCCC
TGGCCCACCCTCGTGACCACCCTGACCTGGGGCGTGCAGTGCTTCAGCCGCTACCCCGACCACATGAAGC
AGCACGACTTCTTCAAGTCCGCCATGCCCGAAGGCTACGTCCAGGAGCGTACCATCTTCTTCAAGGACGA
CGGCAACTACAAGACCCGCGCCGAGGTGAAGTTCGAGGGCGACACCCTGGTGAACCGCATCGAGCTGAAG
GGCATCGACTTCAAGGAGGACGGCAACATCCTGGGGCACAAGCTGGAGTACAACTACATCAGCCACAACG
TCTATATCACCGCCGACAAGCAGAAGAACGGCATCAAGGCCCACTTCAAGATCCGCCACAACATCGAGGA
CGGCAGCGTGCAGCTCGCCGACCACTACCAGCAGAACACCCCCATCGGCGACGGCCCCGTGCTGCTGCCC
GACAACCACTACCTGAGCACCCAGTCCAAGCTGAGCAAAGACCCCAACGAGAAGCGCGATCACATGGTCC
TGCTGGAGTTCGTGACCGCCGCCGGGATCACTCACGGCATGGACGAGCTGTACAAGGCTGGTACCCCCGT
GGGAACTCATGAGATGGAGGAGGAGTTGGCCGAAGCTGTGGCCCTGCTCTCCCAGCGGGGGCCTGACGCC
CTGCTCACTGTGGCACTTCGAAAGCCCCCAGGTCAGCGCACGGATGAAGAGCTGGACCTCATCTTTGAGG
AGCTGCTGCACATCAAGGCTGTGGCCCACCTCTCCAACTCGGTGAAGCGAGAATTAGCGGCTGTTCTGCT
CTTTGAACCACACAGCAAGGCAGGGACCGTGTTGTTCAGCCAGGGGGACAAGGGCACTTCGTGGTACATT
ATCTGGAAGGGATCTGTCAACGTGGTGACCCATGGCAAGGGGCTGGTGACCACCCTGCATGAGGGAGATG
ATTTTGGACAGCTGGCTCTGGTGAATGATGCACCCCGGGCAGCCACCATCATCCTGCGAGAAGACAACTG
TCATTTCCTGCGTGTGGACAAGCAGGACTTCAACCGTATCATCAAGGATGTGGAGGCAAAGACCATGCGG
CTGGAAGAACATGGCAAAGTGGTGCTGGTGCTGGAGAGAGCCTCTCAGGGCGCCGGCCCTTCCCGACCCC
CAACCCCAGGCAGGAACCGGTATACAGTGATGTCTGGCACCCCAGAGAAGATCCTAGAGCTTCTGTTGGA
GGCCATGGGACCAGATTCCAGTGCTCATGACCAAACAGAGACATTCCTCAGCGACTTCCTCCTGACCCAC
AGGGTCTTCATGCCCAGCGCCCAACTCTGCGCTGCCCTTCTGCACCACTTCCATGTGGAGCCTGCGGGTG
GCAGCGAGCAGGAGCGCAGCACCTACGTCTGCAACAAGAGGCAGCAGATCTTGCGGCTGGTCAGCCAGTG
GGTGGCCCTGTATGGCTCCATGCTCCACACTGACCCTGTGGCCACCAGCTTCCTCCAGAAACTCTCAGAC
CTGGTGGGCAGGGACACCCGACTCAGCAACCTGCTGAGGGAGCAGTGGCCAGAGAGGCGGCGATGCCACA
GGTTGGAGAATGGCTGTGGGAATGCATCTCCTCAGATGAAGGCCCGGAACTTGCCTGTTTGGCTCCCCAA
CCAGGACGAGCCCCTTCCTGGCAGCAGCTGTGCCATCCAAGTTGGGGATAAAGTCCCCTATGACATCTGC
CGGCCAGACCACTCAGTGTTGACCCTGCAGCTGCCTGTGACAGCCTCCGTGAGAGAGGTGATGGCAGCGT
TGGCCCAGGAGGATGGCTGGACCAAGGGGCAGGTGCTGGTGAAGGTCAATTCTGCAGGTGATGCCATTGG
CCTGCAGCCAGATGCCCGTGGTGTGGCCACATCTCTGGGGCTCAATGAGCGTCTCTTTGTTGTCAACCCA
CAGGAAGCGCATGAGCTGATCCCACACCCTGACCAGCTGGGGCCCACTGTGGGCTCTGCTGAGGGGCTGG
ACCTGGTGAGTGCCAAGGACCTGGCAGGCCAGCTGACGGACCACGACTGGAGCCTCTTCAACAGTATCCA
CCAGGTGGAGCTGATCCACTATGTGCTGGGCCCCCAGCATCTGCGGGATGTCACCACCGCCAACCTGGAG
CGCTTCATGCGCCGCTTCAATGAGCTGCAGTACTGGGTGGCCACCGAGCTGTGTCTCTGCCCCGTGCCCG
GCCCCCGGGCCCAGCTGCTCAGGAAGTTCATTAAGCTGGCGGCCCACCTCAAGGAGCAGAAGAATCTCAA
TTCCTTCTTTGCCGTCATGTTTGGCCTCAGCAACTCGGCCATCAGCCACCTAGCCCACACCTGGGAGCGG
CTGCCCCACAAAGTCCGGAAGCTGTACTCCGCCCTCGAGAGGCTGCTGGACCCCTCATGGAACCACCGGG
TATACCGACTGGCCCTCGCCAAGCTCTCCCCTCCTGTCATCCCCTTCATGCCCCTTCTTCTCAAAGACAT
GACCTTCATTCATGAGGGAAACCACACACTAGTGGAGAATCTCATCAACTTTGAGAAGATGAGAATGATG
GCCAGAGTCGCGCGGATGCTGCACCACTGCCGAAGCCACAACCCTGTGCCTCTCTCACCACTCAGAAGCC
GAGTTTCCCACCTCCACGAGGACAGCCAGGTGGCGAGGATTTCCACATGCTCGGAGCAGTCCCTGAGCAC
CCGGAGTCCAGCCAGCACCTGGGCTTATGTCCAGCAGCTGAAGGTCATTGACAACCAGCGGGAACTCTCC
CGCCTCTCCCGAGAGCTGGAGCCAGAGCTCATGCCCGACAACCACTACCTGAGCTACCAGTCCAAGCTGA
GCAAAGACCCCAACGAGAAGCGCGATCACATGGTCCTGCTGGAGTTCGTGACCGCCGCCGGGATCACTCT
CGGCATGGACGAGCTGTACAAGGGAGGTACCGGTGGATCTATGGTGAGCAAGGGCGAGGAGCTGTTCACC
GGGGTGGTGCCCATCCTGGTCGAGCTGGACGGCGACGTAAACGGCCACAAGTTCAGCGTGTCCGGCGAGG
GCGAGGGCGATGCCACCTACGGCAAGCTGACCCTGAAGCTGATCTGCACCACCGGCAAGCTGCCCGTGCC
CTGGCCCACCCTCGTGACCACCCTGGGCTACGGCCTTCAGTGCTTCGCCCGCTACCCCGACCACATGAAG
CAGCACGACTTCTTCAAGTCCGCCATGCCCGAAGGCTACGTCCAGGAGCGCACCATCTTCTTCAAGGACG
ACGGCAACTACAAGACCCGCGCCGAGGTGAAGTTCGAGGGCGACACCCTGGTGAACCGCATCGAGCTGAA
GGGCATCGACTTCAAGGAGGACGGCAACATCCTGGGGCACAAGCTGGAGTACAACTACAACAGCCACAAC
GTCTATATCACCGCCGACAAGCAGAAGAACGGCATCAAGGCCAACTTCAAGATCCGCCACAACATCGAGG
ACGGCGGCGTGCAGCTCGCCGACCACTACCAGCAGAACACCCCCATCGGCGACGGCCCCGTGCTGGAATT
CCCCAAAAAGAAGAGAAAGGTGGAAGACGCATAATCTAGAGGGCCCTATTCTATAGTGTCACCTAAATGC
TAGAGCTCGCTGATCAGCCTCGACTGTGCCTTCTAGTTGCCAGCCATCTGTTGTTTGCCCCTCCCCCGTG
CCTTCCTTGACCCTGGAAGGTGCCACTCCCACTGTCCTTTCCTAATAAAATGAGGAAATTGCATCGCATT
GTCTGAGTAGGTGTCATTCTATTCTGGGGGGTGGGGTGGGGCAGGACAGCAAGGGGGAGGATTGGGAAGA
CAATAGCAGGCATGCTGGGGATGCGGTGGGCTCTATGGCTTCTGAGGCGGAAAGAACCAGCTGGGGCTCT
AGGGGGTATCCCC
[124 nt withheld, positions 5334-5457]
C
[91 nt withheld, positions 5459-5549]
A
[49 nt withheld, positions 5551-5599]
CCTTTGACGTTGGAGTCCACGTTCTTT
[37 nt withheld, positions 5627-5663]
ACCCTATCTCGGTCTATTCTTTTGATTTATAAGGGATTTTGCCGATTTCGGCCTATTGGTTAAAAAATGA
GCTGATTTAACAAAAATTTAACGCGAATTAATTCTGTGGAATGTGTGTCAGTTAGGGTGTGGAAAGTCCC
CAGGCTCCCCAGCAGGCAGAAGTATGCAAAGCATGCATCTCAATTAGTCAGCAACCAGGTGTGGAAAGTC
CCCAGGCTCCCCAGCAGGCAGAAGTATGCAAAGCATGCATCTCAATTAGTCAGCAACCATAGTCCCGCCC
CTAACTCCGCCCATCCCGCCCCTAACTCCGCCCAGTTCCGCCCATTCTCCGCCCCATGGCTGACTAATTT
TTTTTATTTATGCAGAGGCCGAGGCCGCCTCTGCCTCTGAGCTATTCCAGAAGTAGTGAGGAGGCTTTTT
TGGAGGCCTAGGCTTTTGCAAAAAGCTCCCGGGAGCTTGTATATCCATTTTCGGATCTGATCAAGAGACA
GGATGAGGATCGTTTCGCATGATTGAACAAGATGGATTGCACGCAGGTTCTCCGGCCGCTTGGGTGGAGA
GGCTATTCGGCTATGACTGGGCACAACAGACAATCGGCTGCTCTGATGCCGCCGTGTTCCGGCTGTCAGC
GCAGGGGCGCCCGGTTCTTTTTGTCAAGACCGACCTGTCCGGTGCCCTGAATGAACTGCAGGACGAGGCA
GCGCGGCTATCGTGGCTGGCCACGACGGGCGTTCCTTGCGCAGCTGTGCTCGACGTTGTCACTGAAGCGG
GAAGGGACTGGCTGCTATTGGGCGAAGTGCCGGGGCAGGATCTCCTGTCATCTCACCTTGCTCCTGCCGA
GAAAGTATCCATCATGGCTGATGCAATGCGGCGGCTGCATACGCTTGATCCGGCTACCTGCCCATTCGAC
CACCAAGCGAAACATCGCATCGAGCGAGCACGTACTCGGATGGAAGCCGGTCTTGTCGATCAGGATGATC
TGGACGAAGAGCATCAGGGGCTCGCGCCAGCCGAACTGTTCGCCAGGCTCAAGGCGCGCATGCCCGACGG
CGAGGATCTCGTCGTGACCCATGGCGATGCCTGCTTGCCGAATATCATGGTGGAAAATGGCCGCTTTTCT
GGATTCATCGACTGTGGCCGGCTGGGTGTGGCGGACCGCTATCAGGACATAGCGTTGGCTACCCGTGATA
TTGCTGAAGAGCTTGGCGGCGAATGGGCTGACCGCTTCCTCGTGCTTTACGGTATCGCCGCTCCCGATTC
GCAGCGCATCGCCTTCTATCGCCTTCTTGACGAGTTCTTCTGAGCGGGACTCTGGGGTTCGAAATGACCG
ACCAAGCGACGCCCAACCTGCCATCACGAGATTTCGATTCCACCGCCGCCTTCTATGAAAGGTTGGGCTT
CGGAATCGTTTTCCGGGACGCCGGCTGGATGATCCTCCAGCGCGGGGATCTCATGCTGGAGTTCTTCGCC
CACCCCAACTTGTTTATTGCAGCTTATAATGGTTACAAATAAAGCAATAGCATCACAAATTTCACAAATA
AAGCATTTTTTTCACTGCATTCTAGTTGTGGTTTGTCCAAACTCATCAATGTATCTTATCATGTCTGTAT
ACCGTCGACCTCTAGCTAGAGCTTGGCGTAATCATGGTCATAGCTGTTTCCTGTGTGAAATTGTTATCCG
CTCACAATTCCACACAACATACGAGCCGGAAGCATAAAGTGTAAAGCCTGGGGTGCCTAATGAGTGAGCT
AACTCACATTAATTGCGTTGCGCTCACTGCCCGCTTTCCAGTCGGGAAACCTGTCGTGCCAGCTGCATTA
ATGAATCGGCCAACGCGCGGGGAGAGGCGGTTTGCGTATTGGGCGCTCTTCCGCTTCCTCGCTCACTGAC
TCGCTGCGCTCGGTCGTTCGGCTGCGGCGAGCGGTATCAGCTCACTCAAAGGCGGTAATACGGTTATCCA
CAGAATCAGGGGATAACGCAGGAAAGAACATGTGAGCAAAAGGCCAGCAAAAGGCCAGGAACCGTAAAAA
GGCCGCGTTGCTGGCGTTTTTCCATAGGCTCCGCCCCCCTGACGAGCATCACAAAAATCGACGCTCAAGT
CAGAGGTGGCGAAACCCGACAGGACTATAAAGATACCAGGCGTTTCCCCCTGGAAGCTCCCTCGTGCGCT
CTCCTGTTCCGACCCTGCCGCTTACCGGATACCTGTCCGCCTTTCTCCCTTCGGGAAGCGTGGCGCTTTC
TCATAGCTCACGCTGTAGGTATCTCAGTTCGGTGTAGGTCGTTCGCTCCAAGCTGGGCTGTGTGCACGAA
CCCCCCGTTCAGCCCGACCGCTGCGCCTTATCCGGTAACTATCGTCTTGAGTCCAACCCGGTAAGACACG
ACTTATCGCCACTGGCAGCAGCCACTGGTAACAGGATTAGCAGAGCGAGGTATGTAGGCGGTGCTACAGA
GTTCTTGAAGTGGTGGCCTAACTACGGCTACACTAGAAGAACAGTATTTGGTATCTGCGCTCTGCTGAAG
CCAGTTACCTTCGGAAAAAGAGTTGGTAGCTCTTGATCCGGCAAACAAACCACCGCTGGTAGCGGTGGTT
TTTTTGTTTGCAAGCAGCAGATTACGCGCAGAAAAAAAGGATCTCAAGAAGATCCTTTGATCTTTTCTAC
GGGGTCTGACGCTCAGTGGAACGAAAACTCACGTTAAGGGATTTTGGTCATGAGATTATCAAAAAGGATC
TTCACCTAGATCCTTTTAAATTAAAAATGAAGTTTTAAATCAATCTAAAGTATATATGAGTAAACTTGGT
CTGACAGTTACCAATGCTTAATCAGTGAGGCACCTATCTCAGCGATCTGTCTATTTCGTTCATCCATAGT
TGCCTGACTCCCCGTCGTGTAGATAACTACGATACGGGAGGGCTTACCATCTGGCCCCAGTGCTGCAATG
ATACCGCGAGACCCACGCTCACCGGCTCCAGATTTATCAGCAATAAACCAGCCAGCCGGAAGGGCCGAGC
GCAGAAGTGGTCCTGCAACTTTATCCGCCTCCATCCAGTCTATTAATTGTTGCCGGGAAGCTAGAGTAAG
TAGTTCGCCAGTTAATAGTTTGCGCAACGTTGTTGCCATTGCTACAGGCATCGTGGTGTCACGCTCGTCG
TTTGGTATGGCTTCATTCAGCTCCGGTTCCCAACGATCAAGGCGAGTTACATGATCCCCCATGTTGTGCA
AAAAAGCGGTTAGCTCCTTCGGTCCTCCGATCGTTGTCAGAAGTAAGTTGGCCGCAGTGTTATCACTCAT
GGTTATGGCAGCACTGCATAATTCTCTTACTGTCATGCCATCCGTAAGATGCTTTTCTGTGACTGGTGAG
TACTCAACCAAGTCATTCTGAGAATAGTGTATGCGGCGACCGAGTTGCTCTTGCCCGGCGTCAATACGGG
ATAATACCGCGCCACATAGCAGAACTTTAAAAGTGCTCATCATTGGAAAACGTTCTTCGGGGCGAAAACT
CTCAAGGATCTTACCGCTGTTGAGATCCAGTTCGATGTAACCCACTCGTGCACCCAACTGATCTTCAGCA
TCTTTTACTTTCACCAGCGTTTCTGGGTGAGCAAAAACAGGAAGGCAAAATGCCGCAAAAAAGGGAATAA
GGGCGACACGGAAATGTTGAATACTCATACTCTTCCTTTTTCAATATTATTGAAGCATTTATCAGGGTTA
TTGTCTCATGAGCGGATACATATTTGAATGTATTTAGAAAAATAAACAAATAGGGGTTCCGCGCACATTT
CCCCGAAAAGTGCCACCTGACGTC
Features (pLannotate 1.2.2; 25 found; start..end, strand, type, name):
     28..80      -  misc_feature   bom (fragment): basis of mobility region from pBR322
    235..614     +  enhancer       CMV enhancer: human cytomegalovirus immediate early enhancer
    615..818     +  promoter       CMV promoter: human cytomegalovirus (CMV) immediate early promoter
    814..847     +  LTR            5' LTR (truncated) (fragment): truncated 5' long terminal repeat (LTR) from HIV-1
    863..881     +  promoter       T7 promoter: promoter for bacteriophage T7 RNA polymerase
    907..1230    +  CDS            FKBP1A: FKB1A_HUMAN - Also known as FKBP1, FKBP12. Experimental evidence at protein level: Swiss-Prot protein existence level 1. Keeps in an inactive conformation TGFBR1, the TGF-beta type I serine/threonine kinase receptor, preventing TGF-beta receptor activation in absence of ligand. Recruits SMAD7 to ACVR1B which prevents the association of SMAD2 and SMAD3 with the activin receptor complex, thereby blocking the activin signal. May modulate the RYR1 calcium channel activity. PPIases accelerate the folding of proteins. It catalyzes the cis-trans isomerization of proline imidic peptide bonds in oligop
   1300..2016    +  CDS            mECFP: enhanced CFP with monomerizing A206K mutation (Zacharias et al., 2002) mammalian codon-optimized
   2026..4224    +  CDS            RAPGEF3 (fragment): RPGF3_HUMAN - Also known as CGEF1, EPAC, EPAC1. Experimental evidence at protein level: Swiss-Prot protein existence level 1. Guanine nucleotide exchange factor (GEF) for RAP1A and RAP2A small GTPases that is activated by binding cAMP. Through simultaneous binding of PDE3B to RAPGEF3 and PIK3R6 is assembled in a signaling complex in which it activates the PI3K gamma complex and which is involved in angiogenesis. Plays a role in the modulation of the cAMP- induced dynamic control of endothelial barrier function through a pathway that is independent on Rho-mediated signaling. Required for the ac
   4232..4899    +  CDS            cp173Venus (fragment): circularly permuted form of the Venus yellow fluorescent protein (Nagai et al., 2004) efficient FRET acceptor for CFP
   4975..4991    +  CDS            SV40 NLS (fragment): nuclear localization signal of SV40 (simian virus 40) large T antigen
   5020..5038    -  promoter       SP6 promoter: promoter for bacteriophage SP6 RNA polymerase
   5064..5288    +  polyA_signal   bGH poly(A) signal: bovine growth hormone polyadenylation signal
   5292..5313    +  promoter       SV40 promoter (fragment): SV40 enhancer and early promoter
   5334..5762    +  rep_origin     f1 ori (sequence partly withheld): f1 bacteriophage origin of replication; arrow indicates direction of (+) strand synthesis
   5776..6105    +  promoter       SV40 promoter: SV40 enhancer and early promoter
   6172..6963    +  CDS            neo: KKA2_KLEPN - Also known as kan, nptII. Experimental evidence at protein level: Swiss-Prot protein existence level 1. Resistance to kanamycin, neomycin, paromomycin, ribostamycin, butirosin and gentamicin B. From Klebsiella pneumoniae.
   6987..7145    +  CDS            ble (fragment): BLE_KLEPN - Experimental evidence at protein level: Swiss-Prot protein existence level 1. Binding protein with a strong affinity to the bleomycin family of antibiotics. Binds to CL990; an antimitotic-antibiotic compound. From Klebsiella pneumoniae.
   7140..7261    +  polyA_signal   SV40 poly(A) signal: SV40 polyadenylation signal
   7334..7350    -  protein_bind   lac operator: The lac repressor binds to the lac operator to inhibit transcription in E. coli. This inhibition can be relieved by adding lactose or isopropyl-β-D-thiogalactopyranoside (IPTG). lac repressor encoded by lacI
   7358..7388    -  promoter       lac promoter: promoter for the E. coli lac operon
   7403..7424    -  protein_bind   CAP binding site: CAP binding activates transcription in the presence of cAMP. E. coli catabolite activator protein
   7437..7529    -  CDS            lacI (fragment): lac repressor; lacI; The lac repressor binds to the lac operator to inhibit transcription in E. coli. This inhibition can be relieved by adding lactose or isopropyl-β-D-thiogalactopyranoside (IPTG).
   7712..8300    -  rep_origin     ori: high-copy-number ColE1/pMB1/pBR322/pUC origin of replication
   8471..9331    -  CDS            AmpR: β-lactamase; bla; confers resistance to ampicillin, carbenicillin, and related antibiotics
   9332..9436    -  promoter       AmpR promoter: bla
