[The description below was written by a language model from this plasmid's Addgene catalogue record and pLannotate feature annotations shown in this document.]
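Description:
pcDNA3-FKBP-ICUE3-NLS is a mammalian expression plasmid of about 9.5 kb built on the pcDNA3 backbone. It encodes a nuclear-targeted, rapamycin-recruitable version of the FRET-based cAMP indicator ICUE3. It is propagated in E. coli through a high-copy ColE1/pUC-type origin with ampicillin selection (AmpR under its own bla promoter) and also carries an f1 origin. For selection in mammalian cells, an SV40 early promoter drives the neomycin phosphotransferase gene, followed by an SV40 polyadenylation signal, which allows G418 selection. The small LTR, ble, lacI and bom fragments called in the automated annotation appear to be short backbone matches rather than functional elements.

The roughly 4.1 kb insert sits between HindIII and XbaI sites, downstream of the CMV immediate-early enhancer/promoter and upstream of the bGH polyadenylation signal. T7 and SP6 promoters flank it. The open reading frame begins with human FKBP12 (FKBP1A), followed by monomeric ECFP, a large fragment of human Epac1 (RAPGEF3) and a circularly permuted Venus, and it ends with an SV40 large T antigen NLS. The catalogue lists the Venus as cpVenus[L194], whereas the annotation tool matched it to cp173Venus. Epac1 is the cAMP-sensing module: cAMP binding changes its conformation and so alters energy transfer between the CFP donor and the Venus acceptor, giving a ratiometric readout of cAMP. The NLS confines the sensor to the nucleus. The FKBP domain allows rapamycin-induced dimerisation with an FRB-tagged partner. According to the record, the construct is used together with an AKAP95-FRB plasmid to bring the sensor to AKAP95 and monitor cAMP dynamics within the AKAP95 nuclear nanodomain.
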