Addgene plasmid #138255: pcDNA3-FKBP-ICUE3-NLS
Purpose: FRET-based cAMP indicator fused to FKBP (rapamycin-binding domain); nuclear targeted. Used in conjuction with pcDNA3.1(+)-AKAP95-FRB to monitor cAMP dynamics within AKAP95 nanodomain.
Depositing lab: Jin Zhang. Depositing organization: University of California, San Diego (UCSD). Publication: AKAP95 Organizes a Nuclear Microdomain to Control Local cAMP for Regulating Nuclear PKA. Clister T, Greenwald EC, Baillie GS, Zhang J. Cell Chem Biol. 2019 Jun 20;26(6):885-891.e4. doi: 10.1016/j.chembiol.2019.03.003. Epub 2019 Apr 11. PubMed 30982750.
Backbone
  Vector backbone: pcDNA3
  Backbone size w/o insert (bp): 5370
  Total vector size (bp): 9468
  Vector type: Mammalian Expression
  Selectable markers: Neomycin (select with G418)
Growth in bacteria
  Bacterial resistance: Ampicillin, 100 μg/mL
  Growth temperature: 37°C
  Growth strain: DH5alpha
  Copy number: High Copy
Gene/Insert
  Gene/Insert name: FKBP-ICUE3-NLS
  Species: H. sapiens (human), Synthetic
  Insert size (bp): 4098
  Promoter: CMV
  Tag / fusion protein: FKBP (N terminal on insert); mECFP (N terminal on insert); cpVenus[L194] (C terminal on insert); Nuclear localization signal (NLS) (C terminal on insert)
  Cloning method: Restriction Enzyme; 5′ cloning site HindIII (not destroyed); 3′ cloning site XbaI (not destroyed)
  Sequencing primers: 5′ CMV forward; 3′ BGH reverse
Terms and licenses: Academic/Nonprofit Terms; Industry Terms: Not Available to Industry
How to cite: pcDNA3-FKBP-ICUE3-NLS was a gift from Jin Zhang (Addgene plasmid # 138255 ; http://n2t.net/addgene:138255 ; RRID:Addgene_138255)
